>Addgene plasmid #215341 | pMVV111 | addgene full sequence | sequence record 431950 | Addgene NGS Result
CTGTCACCGGATGTGCTTTCCGGTCTGATGAGTCCGTGAGGACGAAACAGCCTCTACAAATAATTTTGTT
TAATACTAGAGAAAGAGGGGAAATACTAGATGAGCAAAGGAGAAGAACTTTTCACTGGAGTTGTCCCAAT
TCTTGTTGAATTAGATGGTGATGTTAATGGGCACAAATTTTCTGTCCGTGGAGAGGGTGAAGGTGATGCT
ACAAACGGAAAACTCACCCTTAAATTTATTTGCACTACTGGAAAACTACCTGTTCCGTGGCCAACACTTG
TCACTACTCTGACCTATGGTGTTCAATGCTTTTCCCGTTATCCGGATCACATGAAACGGCATGACTTTTT
CAAGAGTGCCATGCCCGAAGGTTATGTACAGGAACGCACTATATCTTTCAAAGATGACGGGACCTACAAG
ACGCGTGCTGAAGTCAAGTTTGAAGGTGATACCCTTGTTAATCGTATCGAGTTAAAGGGTATTGATTTTA
AAGAAGATGGAAACATTCTTGGACACAAACTTGAGTACAACTTTAACTCACACAATGTATACATCACGGC
AGACAAACAAAAGAATGGAATCAAAGCTAACTTCAAAATTCGCCACAACGTTGAAGATGGTTCCGTTCAA
CTAGCAGACCATTATCAACAAAATACTCCAATTGGCGATGGCCCTGTCCTTTTACCAGACAACCATTACC
TGTCGACACAATCTGTCCTTTCGAAAGATCCCAACGAAAAGCGTGACCACATGGTCCTTCTTGAGTTTGT
AACTGCTGCTGGGATTACACATGGCATGGATGAGCTCTACAAATAACTCGGTACCAAATTCCAGAAAAGA
GGCCTCCCGAAAGGGGGGCCTTTTTTCGTTTTGGTCCAATGGCGGCGCGCCATCGAATGGTGCAAAACCT
TTCGCGGTATGGCATGATAGCGCCCGGAAGAGAGTCAATTTAGGGAGGTGAATATGCCTCGTCCGAAACT
GAAAAGTGATGATGAAGTTCTGGAAGCAGCAACCGTTGTTCTGAAACGTTGTGGTCCGATTGAATTTACC
CTGAGCGGTGTTGCAAAAGAAGTTGGTCTGAGTCGCGCAGCACTGATTCAGCGTTTTACCAATCGTGATA
CCCTGCTGGTTCGTATGATGGAACGTGGTGTTGAACAGGTTCGTCATTATCTGAATGCAATTCCGATTGG
TGCAGGTCCGCAGGGTCTGTGGGAATTTCTGCAGGTTCTGGTTCGTAGCATGGATACCCGTAATGATTTC
AGCGTGAACTATCTGATCAGCTGGTATGAACTGCAGGTTCCGGAACTGCGTACCCTGGCAATTCAGCGTA
ATCGTGCAGTTGTTGAAGGTATTCGTAAACGTCTGCCTCCGGGTGCACCGGCAGCAGCAGAACTGCTGCT
GCATAGCGTTATTGCCGGTGCAACCATGCAGTGGGCAGTTGATCCGGATGGTGAACTGGCAGATCATGTT
CTGGCACAGATTGCAGCAATTCTGTGTCTGATGTTTCCGGAACATGATGATTTTCAGCTGCTGCAGGCAC
ATGCATAATAATATTGAAAAAGGAAGAGTATGAACGAGAAAAATATAAAACACAGTCAAAACTTTATTAC
TTCAAAACATAATATAGATAAAATAATGACAAATATAAGATTAAATGAACATGATAATATCTTTGAAATC
GGCTCAGGAAAAGGCCATTTTACCCTTGAATTAGTAAAGAGGTGTAATTTCGTAACTGCCATTGAAATAG
ACCATAAATTATGCAAAACTACAGAAAATAAACTTGTTGATCACGATAATTTCCAAGTTTTAAACAAGGA
TATATTGCAGTTTAAATTTCCTAAAAACCAATCCTATAAAATATATGGTAATATACCTTATAACATAAGT
ACGGATATAATACGCAAAATTGTTTTTGATAGTATAGCTAATGAGATTTATTTAATCGTGGAATACGGGT
TTGCTAAAAGATTATTAAATACAAAACGCTCATTGGCATTACTTTTAATGGCAGAAGTTGATATTTCTAT
ATTAAGTATGGTTCCAAGAGAATATTTTCATCCTAAACCTAAAGTGAATAGCTCACTTATCAGATTAAGT
AGAAAAAAATCAAGAATATCACACAAAGATAAACAAAAGTATAATTATTTCGTTATGAAATGGGTTAACA
AAGAATACAAGAAAATATTTACAAAAAATCAATTTAACAATTCCTTAAAACATGCAGGAATTGACGATTT
AAACAATATTAGCTTTGAACAATTCTTATCTCTTTTCAATAGCTATAAATTATTTAATAAGTGATAAGGA
TCCTAATTGGTAACGAATCAGACAATTGACGGCTCGAGGGAGTAGCATAGGGTTTGCAGAATCCCTGCTT
CGTCCATTTGACAGGCACATTATGCATCGATGATAAGCTGTCAAACATGAGCAGATCCTCTACGCCGGAC
GCATCGTGGCCGGCATCACCGGCGCCACAGGTGCGGTTGCTGGCGCCTATATCGCCGACATCACCGATGG
GGAAGATCGGGCTCGCCACTTCGGGCTCATGAGCAAATATTTTATCTGAGGTGCTTCCTCGCTCACTGAC
TCGCTGCACGAGGCAGACCTCAGCGCTAGCGGAGTGTATACTGGCTTACTATGTTGGCACTGATGAGGGT
GTCAGTGAAGTGCTTCATGTGGCAGGAGAAAAAAGGCTGCACCGGTGCGTCAGCAGAATATGTGATACAG
GATATATTCCGCTTCCTCGCTCACTGACTCGCTACGCTCGGTCGTTCGACTGCGGCGAGCGGAAATGGCT
TACGAACGGGGCGGAGATTTCCTGGAAGATGCCAGGAAGATACTTAACAGGGAAGTGAGAGGGCCGCGGC
AAAGCCGTTCTACCGGCGCGGCAGCGTGACCCGTGTCGGCGGCTCCAACGGCTCGCCATCGTCCAGAAAA
CACGGCTCATCGGGCATCGGCAGGCGCTGCTGCCCGCGCCGTTCCCATTCCTCCGTTTCGGTCAAGGCTG
GCAGGTCTGGTTCCATGCCCGGAATGCCGGGCTGGCTGGGCGGCTCCTCGCCGGGGCCGGTCGGTAGTTG
CTGCTCGCCCGGATACAGGGTCGGGATGCGGCGCAGGTCGCCATGCCCCAACAGCGATTCGTCCTGGTCG
TCGTGATCAACCACCACGGCGGCACTGAACACCGACAGGCGCAACTGGTCGCGGGGCTGGCCCCACGCCA
CGCGGTCATTGACCACGTAGGCCGACACGGTGCCGGGGCCGTTGAGCTTCACGACGGAGATCCAGCGCTC
GGCCACCAAGTCCTTGACTGCGTATTGGACCGTCCGCAAAGAACGTCCGATGAGCTTGGAAAGTGTCTTC
TGGCTGACCACCACGGCGTTCTGGTGGCCCATCTGCGCCACGAGGTGATGCAGCAGCATTGCCGCCGTGG
GTTTCCTCGCAATAAGCCCGGCCCACGCCTCATGCGCTTTGCGTTCCGTTTGCACCCAGTGACCGGGCTT
GTTCTTGGCTTGAATGCCGATTTCTCTGGACTGCGTGGCCATGCTTATCTCCATGCGGTAGGGGTGCCGC
ACGGTTGCGGCACCATGCGCAATCAGCTGCAACTTTTCGGCAGCGCGACAACAATTATGCGTTGCGTAAA
AGTGGCAGTCAATTACAGATTTTCTTTAACCTACGCAATGAGCTATTGCGGGGGGTGCCGCAATGAGCTG
TTGCGTACCCCCCTTTTTTAAGTTGTTGATTTTTAAGTCTTTCGCATTTCGCCCTATATCTAGTTCTTTG
GTGCCCAAAGAAGGGCACCCCTGCGGGGTTCCCCCACGCCTTCGGCGCGGCTCCCCCTCCGGCAAAAAGT
GGCCCCTCCGGGGCTTGTTGATCGACTGCGCGGCCTTCGGCCTTGCCCAAGGTGGCGCTGCCCCCTTGGA
ACCCCCGCACTCGCCGCCGTGAGGCTCGGGGGGCAGGCGGGCGGGCTTCGCCCTTCGACTGCCCCCACTC
GCATAGGCTTGGGTCGTTCCAGGCGCGTCAAGGCCAAGCCGCTGCGCGGTCGCTGCGCGAGCCTTGACCC
GCCTTCCACTTGGTGTCCAACCGGCAAGCGAAGCGCGCAGGCCGCAGGCCGGAGGCTTTTCCCCAGAGAA
AATTAAAAAAATTGATGGGGCAAGGCCGCAGGCCGCGCAGTTGGAGCCGGTGGGTATGTGGTCGAAGGCT
GGGTAGCCGGTGGGCAATCCCTGTGGTCAAGCTCGTGGGCAGGCGCAGCCTGTCCATCAGCTTGTCCAGC
AGGGTTGTCCACGGGCCGAGCGAAGCGAGCCAGCCGGTGGCCGCGAAGATCATCTTATTAAGGGGTCTGA
CGCTCAGTGGAACGAAAAATCAATCTAAAGTATATATGAGTAAACTTGGTCTGACAGTTACCTTAGAAAA
ACTCATCGAGCATCAAATGAAACTGCAATTTATTCATATCAGGATTATCAATACCATATTTTTGAAAAAG
CCGTTTCTGTAATGAAGGAGAAAACTCACCGAGGCAGTTCCATAGGATGGCAAGATCCTGGTATCGGTCT
GCGATTCCGACTCGTCCAACATCAATACAACCTATTAATTTCCCCTCGTCAAAAATAAGGTTATCAAGTG
AGAAATCACCATGAGTGACGACTGAATCCGGTGAGAATGGCAAAAGCTTATGCATTTCTTTCCAGACTTG
TTCAACAGGCCAGCCATTACGCTCGTCATCAAAATCACTCGCATCAACCAAACCGTTATTCATTCGTGAT
TGCGCCTGAGCGAGACGAAATACGCGATCGCTGTTAAAAGGACAATTACAAACAGGAATCGAATGCAACC
GGCGCAGGAACACTGCCAGCGCATCAACAATATTTTCACCTGAATCAGGATATTCTTCTAATACCTGGAA
TGCTGTTTTCCCGGGGATCGCAGTGGTGAGTAACCATGCATCATCAGGAGTACGGATAAAATGCTTGATG
GTCGGAAGAGGCATAAATTCCGTCAGCCAGTTTAGTCTGACCATCTCATCTGTAACATCATTGGCAACGC
TACCTTTGCCATGTTTCAGAAACAACTCTGGCGCATCGGGCTTCCCATACAATCGATAGATTGTCGCACC
TGATTGCCCGACATTATCGCGAGCCCATTTATACCCATATAAATCAGCATCCATGTTGGAATTTAATCGC
GGCCTGGAGCAAGACGTTTCCCGTTGAATATGGCTCATAACACCCCTTGTATTACTGTTTATGTAAGCAG
ACAGTTTTATTGTTCATGATGATATATTTTTATCTTGTGCAATGTACATCAGAGATTTTGAGACACAACC
AATTATTGAAGGCCTCCCTAACGGGGGGCCTTTTTTTGTTTCTGGTCTCCCGCTTAACGATCGTTGGCTG
GGATTGAATATAACCGACGTGACTGTTACATTTAGGTGGCTAAACCCGTCAAAG
Features (pLannotate 1.2.2; 13 found; start..end, strand, type, name):
      1..50      +  misc_RNA       sTRSV HHRz: hammerhead ribozyme from the tobacco ringspot virus satellite RNA (Khvorova et al., 2003)
    100..813     +  CDS            Superfolder GFP: Superfolder GFP is a basic (constitutively fluorescent) green fluorescent protein published in 2005, derived from Aequorea victoria. It is reported to be a very rapidly-maturing weak dimer.
    890..963     +  promoter       lacIq promoter (fragment): lacI (mutant); In the lacIq allele, a single base change in the promoter boosts expression of the lacI gene about 10-fold.
   1547..1569    +  promoter       AmpR promoter (fragment): bla
   1570..2301    +  CDS            ermC: ERMC1_STAAU - Experimental evidence at transcript level: Swiss-Prot protein existence level 2. This protein produces a dimethylation of the adenine residue at position 2085 in 23S rRNA, resulting in reduced affinity between ribosomes and macrolide-lincosamide-streptogramin B antibiotics. From Staphylococcus aureus.
   2406..2424    -  promoter       tet promoter (fragment): E. coli promoter for tetracycline efflux protein gene
   2434..2554    +  CDS            TcR (fragment): tetracycline efflux protein; tet; confers resistance to tetracycline
   2573..2595    -  rep_origin     RSF ori (fragment): Plasmids containing the RSF 1030 origin of replication can be propagated in E. coli cells that contain additional plasmids with compatible origins.
   2612..2638    +  misc_feature   bom (fragment): basis of mobility region from pBR322
   2737..2792    -  rep_origin     RSF ori (fragment): Plasmids containing the RSF 1030 origin of replication can be propagated in E. coli cells that contain additional plasmids with compatible origins.
   2880..3542    -  CDS            pBBR1 Rep: replication protein for the broad-host-range plasmid pBBR1 from Bordetella bronchiseptica
   3543..4314    -  rep_origin     pBBR1 oriV: replication origin of the broad-host-range plasmid pBBR1 from Bordetella bronchiseptica; requires the pBBR1 Rep protein for replication
   4403..5218    -  CDS            KanR: aminoglycoside phosphotransferase; aph(3')-Ia; confers resistance to kanamycin in bacteria or G418 (Geneticin®) in eukaryotes
