[The description below was written by a language model from this plasmid's Addgene catalogue record and pLannotate feature annotations shown in this document.]
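Description:
pMVV111 is a low-copy, broad-host-range bacterial expression plasmid built on a pBBR1 backbone, carrying an erythromycin-inducible superfolder GFP reporter. Replication depends on the pBBR1 oriV together with the plasmid-encoded pBBR1 Rep protein, a pairing that functions in many Gram-negative bacteria beyond E. coli. Selection is by kanamycin through an aph(3')-Ia aminoglycoside phosphotransferase gene. The total size is about 5.4 kb. The feature table also lists short fragments matching the RSF origin, a pBR322 bom site, the tet promoter and TcR. These are small partial hits and probably do not represent functional elements.

The payload is the erythromycin sensor cassette taken from the Marionette collection of optimized small-molecule induction systems. According to the record, the evolved MphR repressor variant (MphRAM) and an erythromycin resistance gene (EryR) are expressed constitutively, while sfGFP is placed under the MphR-controlled PMph promoter. Addition of erythromycin should therefore relieve repression and switch on fluorescence. The resistance gene is annotated as ermC, a 23S rRNA methyltransferase that lowers ribosome affinity for macrolides, which allows the host to tolerate the inducer. It sits behind a fragment of the AmpR promoter. A lacIq promoter fragment lies downstream of sfGFP and plausibly drives the repressor, although the MphR coding sequence and PMph itself were not annotated. An sTRSV hammerhead ribozyme just upstream of sfGFP is likely to act as a self-cleaving insulator that standardizes the 5′ end of the transcript. The untagged reporter makes the plasmid suited to characterizing erythromycin-dependent induction in non-model hosts, and the associated work describes a synthetic biology toolbox for nitrogen-fixing soil bacteria.
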