Addgene plasmid #215341: pMVV111
Purpose: Expresses sfGFP under induction with the Erythromycin Marionette Cassette (MphRAM + EryR + PMph-sfGFP) with a BBR1 backbone.
Depositing lab: Brian Pfleger. Depositing organization: University of Wisconsin, Madison. Publication: Synthetic Biology Toolbox for Nitrogen-Fixing Soil Microbes. Venkataraman M, Ynigez-Gutierrez A, Infante V, MacIntyre A, Fernandes-Junior PI, Ane JM, Pfleger B. ACS Synth Biol. 2023 Dec 15;12(12):3623-3634. doi: 10.1021/acssynbio.3c00414. Epub 2023 Nov 21. PubMed 37988619.
Backbone
  Vector backbone: BBR1
  Backbone size w/o insert (bp): 4700
  Total vector size (bp): 5444
  Modifications to backbone: Constitutive MphRAM + EryR expression
  Vector type: Bacterial Expression, Synthetic Biology
Growth in bacteria
  Bacterial resistance: Kanamycin, 50 μg/mL
  Growth temperature: 37°C
  Growth strain: DH5alpha
  Copy number: Low Copy
Gene/Insert
  Gene/Insert name: sfGFP
  Species: Synthetic
  Insert size (bp): 711
  Promoter: PMph
  Tag / fusion protein: None
  Cloning method: Gibson Cloning
  Sequencing primers: 5′ na
Resource information
  A portion of this plasmid was derived from a plasmid made by: Optimized induction cassettes were cloned from the Marionette sensor collection into broad host origin BBR1: https://www.addgene.org/kits/marionette-sensor-collection/ https://doi.org/10.1038/s41589-018-0168-3
Terms and licenses: Academic/Nonprofit Terms; Industry Terms: Not Available to Industry
How to cite: pMVV111 was a gift from Brian Pfleger (Addgene plasmid # 215341 ; http://n2t.net/addgene:215341 ; RRID:Addgene_215341)
